Addgene plasmid #133379: BII-ChPtW
Purpose: (Empty Backbone) Piggybac vector for constitutive expression
Depositing lab: Blair Madison. Depositing organization: Washington University in Saint Louis. Publication: The oncogenic function of PLAGL2 is mediated via ASCL2 and IGF2 and a Wnt-independent mechanism in colorectal cancer. Fischer AD, Veronese-Paniagua DA, Swaminathan S, Kashima H, Rubin DC, Madison BB. Am J Physiol Gastrointest Liver Physiol. 2023 Jun 13. doi: 10.1152/ajpgi.00058.2022. PubMed 37310750.
Backbone
  Vector backbone: BII-ChPtW
  Backbone manufacturer: Madison Lab
  Vector type: Mammalian Expression
  Selectable markers: Puromycin
  Tag / fusion protein: HA (N terminal on backbone)
Growth in bacteria
  Bacterial resistance: Ampicillin, 100 μg/mL
  Growth temperature: 37°C
  Growth strain: DH5alpha
  Copy number: High Copy
Gene/Insert
  Gene/Insert name: None
  Tag / fusion protein: HA (N terminal on backbone)
Terms and licenses: Academic/Nonprofit Terms; Industry Terms: Not Available to Industry
Depositor comments: Please visit https://doi.org/10.1101/2020.10.14.339531 for bioRxiv preprint.
How to cite: BII-ChPtW was a gift from Blair Madison (Addgene plasmid # 133379 ; http://n2t.net/addgene:133379 ; RRID:Addgene_133379)
