[The description below was written by a language model from this plasmid's Addgene catalogue record and pLannotate feature annotations shown in this document.]
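Description:
BII-ChPtW is an empty mammalian expression backbone of about 7.0 kb, described by its depositors as a piggyBac transposon vector for constitutive expression. It is built on a pBluescript-type plasmid: the annotation shows a high-copy ColE1/pUC origin, an f1 phage origin, the AmpR promoter and β-lactamase gene for ampicillin selection in E. coli, and remnants of the lac promoter/operator, lacZα and the pBluescript cloning site. The two available sequence records (a depositor sequence and a sequencing result differing by one nucleotide in length) carry the same features in the same order, simply numbered from different start points.

The mammalian cassette begins with regions annotated as two fragments of a mouse cytomegalovirus immediate-early promoter. The record does not otherwise name the promoter, so its exact composition is unclear. Downstream lies the puromycin N-acetyltransferase gene (pac), followed by a T2A ribosome-skipping peptide, then a WPRE, which enhances transcript stability and expression, and an SV40 polyadenylation signal annotated on the opposite strand. This layout implies that a gene of interest is cloned after the T2A, so that puromycin resistance and the inserted protein are translated from a single transcript and separated co-translationally, coupling drug selection to transgene expression. The catalogue lists an N-terminal HA tag on the backbone, presumably located between the T2A and the cloning position, but it is not annotated in the feature tables. The piggyBac terminal repeats are likewise not annotated. Short fragments matching the phage lambda portal protein flank the cassette and are of unstated function. With a piggyBac transposase supplied in trans, such a vector is typically used to integrate the cassette into the genome and derive stable, puromycin-selected cell lines.
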