Features (pLannotate 1.2.2; 19 found; start..end, strand, type, name):
    308..325     -  misc_feature   MCS (fragment): pBluescript multiple cloning site
    589..672     +  promoter       mCMV promoter (fragment): mouse cytomegalovirus (CMV) immediate early promoter
    789..996     +  promoter       mCMV promoter (fragment): mouse cytomegalovirus (CMV) immediate early promoter
   1263..1859    +  CDS            pac: PUAC_STRAD - Protein predicted: Swiss-Prot protein existence level 4. Detoxification of puromycin. From Streptomyces alboniger.
   1875..1927    +  CDS            T2A (fragment): 2A peptide from Thosea asigna virus capsid protein Eukaryotic ribosomes fail to insert a peptide bond between the Gly and Pro residues, yielding separate polypeptides.
   2011..2599    +  misc_feature   WPRE: woodchuck hepatitis virus posttranscriptional regulatory element
   2679..2813    -  polyA_signal   SV40 poly(A) signal: SV40 polyadenylation signal
   2836..2919    -  CDS            large T antigen (fragment): large T antigen from SV40 (simian virus 40)
   3660..3779    -  CDS            B (fragment): PORTL_LAMBD - Experimental evidence at protein level: Swiss-Prot protein existence level 1. Forms the portal vertex of the capsid (PubMed:6228056, PubMed:6232391). This portal plays critical roles in head assembly, genome packaging, neck/tail attachment, and genome ejection (Probable). The portal protein multimerizes as a single ring-shaped homododecamer arranged around a central channel (PubMed:6232391). Binds to the terminase subunits to form the packaging machine (PubMed:7799432). From Escherichia phage lambda (Bacteriophage lambda).
   3781..3936    +  CDS            lacZα (fragment): LacZα fragment of β-galactosidase; lacZ fragment
   3941..4369    +  rep_origin     f1 ori (sequence partly withheld): f1 bacteriophage origin of replication; arrow indicates direction of (+) strand synthesis
   4422..4526    +  promoter       AmpR promoter: bla
   4527..5387    +  CDS            AmpR: β-lactamase; bla; confers resistance to ampicillin, carbenicillin, and related antibiotics
   5558..6146    +  rep_origin     ori: high-copy-number ColE1/pMB1/pBR322/pUC origin of replication
   6329..6421    +  CDS            lacI (fragment): lac repressor; lacI; The lac repressor binds to the lac operator to inhibit transcription in E. coli. This inhibition can be relieved by adding lactose or isopropyl-β-D-thiogalactopyranoside (IPTG).
   6434..6455    +  protein_bind   CAP binding site: CAP binding activates transcription in the presence of cAMP. E. coli catabolite activator protein
   6470..6500    +  promoter       lac promoter: promoter for the E. coli lac operon
   6508..6524    +  protein_bind   lac operator: The lac repressor binds to the lac operator to inhibit transcription in E. coli. This inhibition can be relieved by adding lactose or isopropyl-β-D-thiogalactopyranoside (IPTG). lac repressor encoded by lacI
   6562..7029    -  CDS            B (fragment): PORTL_LAMBD - Experimental evidence at protein level: Swiss-Prot protein existence level 1. Forms the portal vertex of the capsid (PubMed:6228056, PubMed:6232391). This portal plays critical roles in head assembly, genome packaging, neck/tail attachment, and genome ejection (Probable). The portal protein multimerizes as a single ring-shaped homododecamer arranged around a central channel (PubMed:6232391). Binds to the terminase subunits to form the packaging machine (PubMed:7799432). From Escherichia phage lambda (Bacteriophage lambda).
>Addgene plasmid #133379 | BII-ChPtW | depositor full sequence | sequence record 256367 | BII-ChPtW sequence 7034 bps
TTAACCCTAGAAAGATAGTCTGCGTAAAATTGACGCATGCATTCTTGAAATATTGCTCTCTCTTTCTAAA
TAGCGCGAATCCGTCGCTGTGCATTTAGGACATCTCAGTCGCCGCTTGGAGCTCCCGTGAGGCGTGCTTG
TCAATGCGGTAAGTGTCACTGATTTTGAACTATAACGACCGCGTGAGTCAAAATGACGCATGATTATCTT
TTACGTGACTTTTAAGATTTAACTCATACGATAATTATATTGTTATTTCATGTTCTACTTACGTGATAAC
TTATTATATATATATTTTCTTGTTATAGATCCACTAGTTCTAGAGGGACAGCCCCCCCCCAAAGCCCCCA
GGGATGTAATTACGTCCCTCCCCCGCTAGGGGGCAGCAGCGAGCCGCCCGGGGCTCCGCTCCGGTCCGGC
GCTCCCCCCGCATCCCCGAGCCGGCAGCGTGCGGGGACAGCCCGGGCACGGGGAAGGTGGCACGGGATCG
CTTTCCTCTGAACGCTTCTCGCTGCTCTTTGAGCCTGCAGACACCTGGGGGGATACGGGGAAAAGGCCTC
CAAGGCCTGCAGGAGTCAATGGGAAAAACCCATTGGAGCCAAGTACACTGACTCAATAGGGACTTTCCAT
TGGGTTTTGCCCAGTACATAAGGTCAATAGGGGGTGAGTCAACAGGAAAGTCCCATTGGAGCCAAGTACA
TTGAGTCAATAGGGACTTTCCAATGGGTTTTGCCCAGTACATAAGGTCAATGGGAGGTAAGCCAATGGGT
TTTTCCCATTACTGACATGTATACTGAGTCATTAGGGACTTTCCAATGGGTTTTGCCCAGTACATAAGGT
CAATAGGGGTGAATCAACAGGAAAGTCCCATTGGAGCCAAGTACACTGAGTCAATAGGGACTTTCCATTG
GGTTTTGCCCAGTACAAAAGGTCAATAGGGGGTGAGTCAATGGGTTTTTCCCATTATTGGCACATACATA
AGGTCAATAGGGGTGACTAGTGGAGAAGAGCATGCTTGAGGGCTGAGTGCCCCTCAGTGGGCAGAGAGCA
CATGGCCCACAGTCCCTGAGAAGTTGGGGGGAGGGGTGGGCAATTGAACTGGTGCCTAGAGAAGGTGGGG
CTTGGGTAAACTGGGAAAGTGATGTGGTGTACTGGCTCCACCTTTTTCCCCAGGGTGGGGGAGAACCATA
TATAAGTGCAGTAGTCTCTGTGAACATTCGGTTTAGTGAACCTGCAGGTCGGCCGCCACGACCGGTGCCA
CCATGACTGAATACAAACCAACTGTTCGCCTGGCAACTCGTGATGATGTTCCACGTGCAGTTCGCACCCT
GGCTGCTGCATTTGCTGACTACCCTGCAACCCGTCACACTGTGGACCCAGACCGCCACATTGAACGTGTG
ACTGAACTGCAGGAGCTGTTCCTGACCCGTGTGGGCCTGGACATTGGCAAAGTGTGGGTGGCAGATGATG
GTGCTGCTGTGGCAGTGTGGACCACCCCTGAATCTGTTGAAGCTGGTGCAGTGTTTGCTGAGATTGGCCC
ACGCATGGCAGAACTGTCTGGCAGCCGCCTGGCAGCACAACAGCAGATGGAAGGTCTGCTGGCACCACAC
CGCCCAAAAGAACCTGCTTGGTTCCTGGCAACTGTGGGTGTGAGCCCTGACCACCAGGGTAAGGGCCTGG
GCTCTGCAGTGGTGCTGCCTGGTGTGGAAGCAGCTGAACGTGCAGGTGTGCCTGCTTTCCTGGAGACCTC
AGCTCCACGCAACCTGCCTTTCTATGAACGCCTGGGCTTCACTGTGACTGCTGATGTGGAAGTGCCAGAA
GGCCCACGCACTTGGTGCATGACTCGCAAACCAGGTGCTAGCCTTGGCTCCGGCGAGGGCAGGGGAAGTC
TTCTAACATGCGGGGACGTGGAGGAAAATCCCGGCCCACTCGGCTACCCCTACGACGTGCCCGACTACGC
CAGCGGCATGAGACGGATAGCTCGTCTCAGCTAGAGTTCGCGTCTGGAACAATCAACCTCTGGATTACAA
AATTTGTGAAAGATTGACTGGTATTCTTAACTATGTTGCTCCTTTTACGCTATGTGGATACGCTGCTTTA
ATGCCTTTGTATCATGCTATTGCTTCCCGTATGGCTTTCATTTTCTCCTCCTTGTATAAATCCTGGTTGC
TGTCTCTTTATGAGGAGTTGTGGCCCGTTGTCAGGCAACGTGGCGTGGTGTGCACTGTGTTTGCTGACGC
AACCCCCACTGGTTGGGGCATTGCCACCACCTGTCAGCTCCTTTCCGGGACTTTCGCTTTCCCCCTCCCT
ATTGCCACGGCGGAACTCATCGCCGCCTGCCTTGCCCGCTGCTGGACAGGGGCTCGGCTGTTGGGCACTG
ACAATTCCGTGGTGTTGTCGGGGAAGCTGACGTCCTTTCCATGGCTGCTCGCCTGTGTTGCCACCTGGAT
TCTGCGCGGGACGTCCTTCTGCTACGTCCCTTCGGCCCTCAATCCAGCGGACCTTCCTTCCCGCGGCCTG
CTGCCGGCTCTGCGGCCTCTTCCGCGTCTTCGCCTTCGCCCTCAGACGAGTCGGATCTCCCTTTGGGCCG
CCTCCCCGCCTGGAATTAATTCTGGCTAAGCACTTCGTGGCCGTCGATCGTTTAAAGGGAGGTAGTGAGT
CGAGATATCGATACTAGTGATCCAGACATGATAAGATACATTGATGAGTTTGGACAAACCACAACTAGAA
TGCAGTGAAAAAAATGCTTTATTTGTGAAATTTGTGATGCTATTGCTTTATTTGTAACCATTATAAGCTG
CAATAAACAAGTTAACAACAACAATTGCATTCATTTTATGTTTCAGGTTCAGGGGGAGGTGTGGGAGGTT
TTTTAAAGCAAGTAAAACCTCTACAAATGTGGTATGGCTGATTATGATCCTCTAGAGGGACAGCCCCCCC
CCAAAGCCCCCAGGGATGTAATTACGTCCCTCCCCCGCTAGGGGGCAGCAGCGAGCCGCCCGGGGCTCCG
CTCCGGTCCGGCGCTCCCCCCGCATCCCCGAGCCGGCAGCGTGCGGGGACAGCCCGGGCACGGGGAAGGT
GGCACGGGATCGCTTTCCTCTGAACGCTTCTCGCTGCTCTTTGAGCCTGCAGACACCTGGGGGGATACGG
GGAAAAGCCATACCAATGGAGCTCACGGGGACAGCCCCCCCCCAAAGCCCCCAGGGATGTAATTACGTCC
CTCCCCCGCTAGGGGGCAGCAGCGAGCCGCCCGGGGCTCCGCTCCGGTCCGGCGCTCCCCCCGCATCCCC
GAGCCGGCAGCGTGCGGGGACAGCCCGGGCACGGGGAAGGTGGCACGGGATCGCTTTCCTCTGAACGCTT
CTCGCTGCTCTTTGAGCCTGCAGACACCTGGGGGGATACGGGGAAAAAGAATTCGATAAAAGTTTTGTTA
CTTTATAGAAGAAATTTTGAGTTTTTGTTTTTTTTAATAAATAAATAAACATAAATAAATTGTTTGTTGA
ATTTATTATTAGTATGTAAGTGTAAATATAATAAAACTTAATATCTATTCAAATTAATAAATAAACCTCG
ATATACAGACCGATAAAACACATGCGTCAATTTTACACATGATTATCTTTAACGTACGTCACAATATGAT
TATCTTTCTAGGGTTAATCTAGCTGCGTGTTCTGCAGCGTGTCGAGCATCTTCATCTGCTCCATCACGCT
GTAAAACACATTTGCACCGCGAGTCTGCCCGTCCTCCACGGGTTCAAAAACGTGAATGAACGAGGCGCGC
TCACTGGCCGTCGTTTTACAACGTCGTGACTGGGAAAACCCTGGCGTTACCCAACTTAATCGCCTTGCAG
CACATCCCCCTTTCGCCAGCTGGCGTAATAGCGAAGAGGCCCGCACCGATCGCCCTTCCCAACAGTTGCG
CAGCCTGAATGGCGAATGGG
[124 nt withheld, positions 3941-4064]
C
[91 nt withheld, positions 4066-4156]
A
[49 nt withheld, positions 4158-4206]
CCTTTGACGTTGGAGTCCACGTTCTTT
[37 nt withheld, positions 4234-4270]
ACCCTATCTCGGTCTATTCTTTTGATTTATAAGGGATTTTGCCGATTTCGGCCTATTGGTTAAAAAATGA
GCTGATTTAACAAAAATTTAACGCGAATTTTAACAAAATATTAACGCTTACAATTTAGGTGGCACTTTTC
GGGGAAATGTGCGCGGAACCCCTATTTGTTTATTTTTCTAAATACATTCAAATATGTATCCGCTCATGAG
ACAATAACCCTGATAAATGCTTCAATAATATTGAAAAAGGAAGAGTATGAGTATTCAACATTTCCGTGTC
GCCCTTATTCCCTTTTTTGCGGCATTTTGCCTTCCTGTTTTTGCTCACCCAGAAACGCTGGTGAAAGTAA
AAGATGCTGAAGATCAGTTGGGTGCACGAGTGGGTTACATCGAACTGGATCTCAACAGCGGTAAGATCCT
TGAGAGTTTTCGCCCCGAAGAACGTTTTCCAATGATGAGCACTTTTAAAGTTCTGCTATGTGGCGCGGTA
TTATCCCGTATTGACGCCGGGCAAGAGCAACTCGGTCGCCGCATACACTATTCTCAGAATGACTTGGTTG
AGTACTCACCAGTCACAGAAAAGCATCTTACGGATGGCATGACAGTAAGAGAATTATGCAGTGCTGCCAT
AACCATGAGTGATAACACTGCGGCCAACTTACTTCTGACAACGATCGGAGGACCGAAGGAGCTAACCGCT
TTTTTGCACAACATGGGGGATCATGTAACTCGCCTTGATCGTTGGGAACCGGAGCTGAATGAAGCCATAC
CAAACGACGAGCGTGACACCACGATGCCTGTAGCAATGGCAACAACGTTGCGCAAACTATTAACTGGCGA
ACTACTTACTCTAGCTTCCCGGCAACAATTAATAGACTGGATGGAGGCGGATAAAGTTGCAGGACCACTT
CTGCGCTCGGCCCTTCCGGCTGGCTGGTTTATTGCTGATAAATCTGGAGCCGGTGAGCGTGGGTCTCGCG
GTATCATTGCAGCACTGGGGCCAGATGGTAAGCCCTCCCGTATCGTAGTTATCTACACGACGGGGAGTCA
GGCAACTATGGATGAACGAAATAGACAGATCGCTGAGATAGGTGCCTCACTGATTAAGCATTGGTAACTG
TCAGACCAAGTTTACTCATATATACTTTAGATTGATTTAAAACTTCATTTTTAATTTAAAAGGATCTAGG
TGAAGATCCTTTTTGATAATCTCATGACCAAAATCCCTTAACGTGAGTTTTCGTTCCACTGAGCGTCAGA
CCCCGTAGAAAAGATCAAAGGATCTTCTTGAGATCCTTTTTTTCTGCGCGTAATCTGCTGCTTGCAAACA
AAAAAACCACCGCTACCAGCGGTGGTTTGTTTGCCGGATCAAGAGCTACCAACTCTTTTTCCGAAGGTAA
CTGGCTTCAGCAGAGCGCAGATACCAAATACTGTCCTTCTAGTGTAGCCGTAGTTAGGCCACCACTTCAA
GAACTCTGTAGCACCGCCTACATACCTCGCTCTGCTAATCCTGTTACCAGTGGCTGCTGCCAGTGGCGAT
AAGTCGTGTCTTACCGGGTTGGACTCAAGACGATAGTTACCGGATAAGGCGCAGCGGTCGGGCTGAACGG
GGGGTTCGTGCACACAGCCCAGCTTGGAGCGAACGACCTACACCGAACTGAGATACCTACAGCGTGAGCT
ATGAGAAAGCGCCACGCTTCCCGAAGGGAGAAAGGCGGACAGGTATCCGGTAAGCGGCAGGGTCGGAACA
GGAGAGCGCACGAGGGAGCTTCCAGGGGGAAACGCCTGGTATCTTTATAGTCCTGTCGGGTTTCGCCACC
TCTGACTTGAGCGTCGATTTTTGTGATGCTCGTCAGGGGGGCGGAGCCTATGGAAAAACGCCAGCAACGC
GGCCTTTTTACGGTTCCTGGCCTTTTGCTGGCCTTTTGCTCACATGTTCTTTCCTGCGTTATCCCCTGAT
TCTGTGGATAACCGTATTACCGCCTTTGAGTGAGCTGATACCGCTCGCCGCAGCCGAACGACCGAGCGCA
GCGAGTCAGTGAGCGAGGAAGCGGAAGAGCGCCCAATACGCAAACCGCCTCTCCCCGCGCGTTGGCCGAT
TCATTAATGCAGCTGGCACGACAGGTTTCCCGACTGGAAAGCGGGCAGTGAGCGCAACGCAATTAATGTG
AGTTAGCTCACTCATTAGGCACCCCAGGCTTTACACTTTATGCTTCCGGCTCGTATGTTGTGTGGAATTG
TGAGCGGATAACAATTTCACACAGGAAACAGCTATGACCATGATTACGCCAAGCGCGCCCGCCGGGTAAC
TCACGGGGTATCCATGTCCATTTCTGCGGCATCCAGCCAGGATACCCGTCCTCGCTGACGTAATATCCCA
GCGCCGCACCGCTGTCATTAATCTGCACACCGGCACGGCAGTTCCGGCTGTCGCCGGTATTGTTCGGGTT
GCTGATGCGCTTCGGGCTGACCATCCGGAACTGTGTCCGGAAAAGCCGCGACGAACTGGTATCCCAGGTG
GCCTGAACGAACAGTTCACCGTTAAAGGCGTGCATGGCCACACCTTCCCGAATCATCATGGTAAACGTGC
GTTTTCGCTCAACGTCAATGCAGCAGCAGTCATCCTCGGCAAACTCTTTCCATGCCGCTTCAACCTCGCG
GGAAAAGGCACGGGCTTCTTCCTCCCCGATGCCCAGATAGCGCCAGCTTGGGCGATGACTGAGCCGGAAA
AAAGACCCGACGATATGATCCTGATGCAGCTAGA
