Features (pLannotate 1.2.2; 19 found; start..end, strand, type, name):
      1..17      +  protein_bind   lac operator: The lac repressor binds to the lac operator to inhibit transcription in E. coli. This inhibition can be relieved by adding lactose or isopropyl-β-D-thiogalactopyranoside (IPTG). lac repressor encoded by lacI
     55..522     -  CDS            B (fragment): PORTL_LAMBD - Experimental evidence at protein level: Swiss-Prot protein existence level 1. Forms the portal vertex of the capsid (PubMed:6228056, PubMed:6232391). This portal plays critical roles in head assembly, genome packaging, neck/tail attachment, and genome ejection (Probable). The portal protein multimerizes as a single ring-shaped homododecamer arranged around a central channel (PubMed:6232391). Binds to the terminase subunits to form the packaging machine (PubMed:7799432). From Escherichia phage lambda (Bacteriophage lambda).
    835..852     -  misc_feature   MCS (fragment): pBluescript multiple cloning site
   1116..1199    +  promoter       mCMV promoter (fragment): mouse cytomegalovirus (CMV) immediate early promoter
   1316..1523    +  promoter       mCMV promoter (fragment): mouse cytomegalovirus (CMV) immediate early promoter
   1790..2386    +  CDS            pac: PUAC_STRAD - Protein predicted: Swiss-Prot protein existence level 4. Detoxification of puromycin. From Streptomyces alboniger.
   2402..2454    +  CDS            T2A (fragment): 2A peptide from Thosea asigna virus capsid protein Eukaryotic ribosomes fail to insert a peptide bond between the Gly and Pro residues, yielding separate polypeptides.
   2538..3126    +  misc_feature   WPRE: woodchuck hepatitis virus posttranscriptional regulatory element
   3206..3340    -  polyA_signal   SV40 poly(A) signal: SV40 polyadenylation signal
   3363..3446    -  CDS            large T antigen (fragment): large T antigen from SV40 (simian virus 40)
   4188..4307    -  CDS            B (fragment): PORTL_LAMBD - Experimental evidence at protein level: Swiss-Prot protein existence level 1. Forms the portal vertex of the capsid (PubMed:6228056, PubMed:6232391). This portal plays critical roles in head assembly, genome packaging, neck/tail attachment, and genome ejection (Probable). The portal protein multimerizes as a single ring-shaped homododecamer arranged around a central channel (PubMed:6232391). Binds to the terminase subunits to form the packaging machine (PubMed:7799432). From Escherichia phage lambda (Bacteriophage lambda).
   4309..4464    +  CDS            lacZα (fragment): LacZα fragment of β-galactosidase; lacZ fragment
   4469..4897    +  rep_origin     f1 ori (sequence partly withheld): f1 bacteriophage origin of replication; arrow indicates direction of (+) strand synthesis
   4950..5054    +  promoter       AmpR promoter: bla
   5055..5915    +  CDS            AmpR: β-lactamase; bla; confers resistance to ampicillin, carbenicillin, and related antibiotics
   6086..6674    +  rep_origin     ori: high-copy-number ColE1/pMB1/pBR322/pUC origin of replication
   6857..6949    +  CDS            lacI (fragment): lac repressor; lacI; The lac repressor binds to the lac operator to inhibit transcription in E. coli. This inhibition can be relieved by adding lactose or isopropyl-β-D-thiogalactopyranoside (IPTG).
   6962..6983    +  protein_bind   CAP binding site: CAP binding activates transcription in the presence of cAMP. E. coli catabolite activator protein
   6998..7028    +  promoter       lac promoter: promoter for the E. coli lac operon
>Addgene plasmid #133379 | BII-ChPtW | addgene full sequence | sequence record 267634 | Addgene NGS Result
TTGTGAGCGGATAACAATTTCACACAGGAAACAGCTATGACCATGATTACGCCAAGCGCGCCCGCCGGGT
AACTCACGGGGTATCCATGTCCATTTCTGCGGCATCCAGCCAGGATACCCGTCCTCGCTGACGTAATATC
CCAGCGCCGCACCGCTGTCATTAATCTGCACACCGGCACGGCAGTTCCGGCTGTCGCCGGTATTGTTCGG
GTTGCTGATGCGCTTCGGGCTGACCATCCGGAACTGTGTCCGGAAAAGCCGCGACGAACTGGTATCCCAG
GTGGCCTGAACGAACAGTTCACCGTTAAAGGCGTGCATGGCCACACCTTCCCGAATCATCATGGTAAACG
TGCGTTTTCGCTCAACGTCAATGCAGCAGCAGTCATCCTCGGCAAACTCTTTCCATGCCGCTTCAACCTC
GCGGGAAAAGGCACGGGCTTCTTCCTCCCCGATGCCCAGATAGCGCCAGCTTGGGCGATGACTGAGCCGG
AAAAAAGACCCGACGATATGATCCTGATGCAGCTAGATTAACCCTAGAAAGATAGTCTGCGTAAAATTGA
CGCATGCATTCTTGAAATATTGCTCTCTCTTTCTAAATAGCGCGAATCCGTCGCTGTGCATTTAGGACAT
CTCAGTCGCCGCTTGGAGCTCCCGTGAGGCGTGCTTGTCAATGCGGTAAGTGTCACTGATTTTGAACTAT
AACGACCGCGTGAGTCAAAATGACGCATGATTATCTTTTACGTGACTTTTAAGATTTAACTCATACGATA
ATTATATTGTTATTTCATGTTCTACTTACGTGATAACTTATTATATATATATTTTCTTGTTATAGATCCA
CTAGTTCTAGAGGGACAGCCCCCCCCCAAAGCCCCCAGGGATGTAATTACGTCCCTCCCCCGCTAGGGGG
CAGCAGCGAGCCGCCCGGGGCTCCGCTCCGGTCCGGCGCTCCCCCCGCATCCCCGAGCCGGCAGCGTGCG
GGGACAGCCCGGGCACGGGGAAGGTGGCACGGGATCGCTTTCCTCTGAACGCTTCTCGCTGCTCTTTGAG
CCTGCAGACACCTGGGGGGATACGGGGAAAAGGCCTCCAAGGCCTGCAGGAGTCAATGGGAAAAACCCAT
TGGAGCCAAGTACACTGACTCAATAGGGACTTTCCATTGGGTTTTGCCCAGTACATAAGGTCAATAGGGG
GTGAGTCAACAGGAAAGTCCCATTGGAGCCAAGTACATTGAGTCAATAGGGACTTTCCAATGGGTTTTGC
CCAGTACATAAGGTCAATGGGAGGTAAGCCAATGGGTTTTTCCCATTACTGACATGTATACTGAGTCATT
AGGGACTTTCCAATGGGTTTTGCCCAGTACATAAGGTCAATAGGGGTGAATCAACAGGAAAGTCCCATTG
GAGCCAAGTACACTGAGTCAATAGGGACTTTCCATTGGGTTTTGCCCAGTACAAAAGGTCAATAGGGGGT
GAGTCAATGGGTTTTTCCCATTATTGGCACATACATAAGGTCAATAGGGGTGACTAGTGGAGAAGAGCAT
GCTTGAGGGCTGAGTGCCCCTCAGTGGGCAGAGAGCACATGGCCCACAGTCCCTGAGAAGTTGGGGGGAG
GGGTGGGCAATTGAACTGGTGCCTAGAGAAGGTGGGGCTTGGGTAAACTGGGAAAGTGATGTGGTGTACT
GGCTCCACCTTTTTCCCCAGGGTGGGGGAGAACCATATATAAGTGCAGTAGTCTCTGTGAACATTCGGTT
TAGTGAACCTGCAGGTCGGCCGCCACGACCGGTGCCACCATGACTGAATACAAACCAACTGTTCGCCTGG
CAACTCGTGATGATGTTCCACGTGCAGTTCGCACCCTGGCTGCTGCATTTGCTGACTACCCTGCAACCCG
TCACACTGTGGACCCAGACCGCCACATTGAACGTGTGACTGAACTGCAGGAGCTGTTCCTGACCCGTGTG
GGCCTGGACATTGGCAAAGTGTGGGTGGCAGATGATGGTGCTGCTGTGGCAGTGTGGACCACCCCTGAAT
CTGTTGAAGCTGGTGCAGTGTTTGCTGAGATTGGCCCACGCATGGCAGAACTGTCTGGCAGCCGCCTGGC
AGCACAACAGCAGATGGAAGGTCTGCTGGCACCACACCGCCCAAAAGAACCTGCTTGGTTCCTGGCAACT
GTGGGTGTGAGCCCTGACCACCAGGGTAAGGGCCTGGGCTCTGCAGTGGTGCTGCCTGGTGTGGAAGCAG
CTGAACGTGCAGGTGTGCCTGCTTTCCTGGAGACCTCAGCTCCACGCAACCTGCCTTTCTATGAACGCCT
GGGCTTCACTGTGACTGCTGATGTGGAAGTGCCAGAAGGCCCACGCACTTGGTGCATGACTCGCAAACCA
GGTGCTAGCCTTGGCTCCGGCGAGGGCAGGGGAAGTCTTCTAACATGCGGGGACGTGGAGGAAAATCCCG
GCCCACTCGGCTACCCCTACGACGTGCCCGACTACGCCAGCGGCATGAGACGGATAGCTCGTCTCAGCTA
GAGTTCGCGTCTGGAACAATCAACCTCTGGATTACAAAATTTGTGAAAGATTGACTGGTATTCTTAACTA
TGTTGCTCCTTTTACGCTATGTGGATACGCTGCTTTAATGCCTTTGTATCATGCTATTGCTTCCCGTATG
GCTTTCATTTTCTCCTCCTTGTATAAATCCTGGTTGCTGTCTCTTTATGAGGAGTTGTGGCCCGTTGTCA
GGCAACGTGGCGTGGTGTGCACTGTGTTTGCTGACGCAACCCCCACTGGTTGGGGCATTGCCACCACCTG
TCAGCTCCTTTCCGGGACTTTCGCTTTCCCCCTCCCTATTGCCACGGCGGAACTCATCGCCGCCTGCCTT
GCCCGCTGCTGGACAGGGGCTCGGCTGTTGGGCACTGACAATTCCGTGGTGTTGTCGGGGAAGCTGACGT
CCTTTCCATGGCTGCTCGCCTGTGTTGCCACCTGGATTCTGCGCGGGACGTCCTTCTGCTACGTCCCTTC
GGCCCTCAATCCAGCGGACCTTCCTTCCCGCGGCCTGCTGCCGGCTCTGCGGCCTCTTCCGCGTCTTCGC
CTTCGCCCTCAGACGAGTCGGATCTCCCTTTGGGCCGCCTCCCCGCCTGGAATTAATTCTGGCTAAGCAC
TTCGTGGCCGTCGATCGTTTAAAGGGAGGTAGTGAGTCGAGATATCGATACTAGTGATCCAGACATGATA
AGATACATTGATGAGTTTGGACAAACCACAACTAGAATGCAGTGAAAAAAATGCTTTATTTGTGAAATTT
GTGATGCTATTGCTTTATTTGTAACCATTATAAGCTGCAATAAACAAGTTAACAACAACAATTGCATTCA
TTTTATGTTTCAGGTTCAGGGGGAGGTGTGGGAGGTTTTTTAAAGCAAGTAAAACCTCTACAAATGTGGT
ATGGCTGATTATGATCCTCTAGAGGGACAGCCCCCCCCCAAAGCCCCCAGGGATGTAATTACGTCCCTCC
CCCGCTAGGGGGCAGCAGCGAGCCGCCCGGGGCTCCGCTCCGGTCCGGCGCTCCCCCCGCATCCCCGAGC
CGGCAGCGTGCGGGGACAGCCCGGGCACGGGGAAGGTGGCACGGGATCGCTTTCCTCTGAACGCTTCTCG
CTGCTCTTTGAGCCTGCAGACACCTGGGGGGATACGGGGAAAAAGCCATACCAATGGAGCTCACGGGGAC
AGCCCCCCCCCAAAGCCCCCAGGGATGTAATTACGTCCCTCCCCCGCTAGGGGGCAGCAGCGAGCCGCCC
GGGGCTCCGCTCCGGTCCGGCGCTCCCCCCGCATCCCCGAGCCGGCAGCGTGCGGGGACAGCCCGGGCAC
GGGGAAGGTGGCACGGGATCGCTTTCCTCTGAACGCTTCTCGCTGCTCTTTGAGCCTGCAGACACCTGGG
GGGATACGGGGAAAAAGAATTCGATAAAAGTTTTGTTACTTTATAGAAGAAATTTTGAGTTTTTGTTTTT
TTTAATAAATAAATAAACATAAATAAATTGTTTGTTGAATTTATTATTAGTATGTAAGTGTAAATATAAT
AAAACTTAATATCTATTCAAATTAATAAATAAACCTCGATATACAGACCGATAAAACACATGCGTCAATT
TTACACATGATTATCTTTAACGTACGTCACAATATGATTATCTTTCTAGGGTTAATCTAGCTGCGTGTTC
TGCAGCGTGTCGAGCATCTTCATCTGCTCCATCACGCTGTAAAACACATTTGCACCGCGAGTCTGCCCGT
CCTCCACGGGTTCAAAAACGTGAATGAACGAGGCGCGCTCACTGGCCGTCGTTTTACAACGTCGTGACTG
GGAAAACCCTGGCGTTACCCAACTTAATCGCCTTGCAGCACATCCCCCTTTCGCCAGCTGGCGTAATAGC
GAAGAGGCCCGCACCGATCGCCCTTCCCAACAGTTGCGCAGCCTGAATGGCGAATGGG
[124 nt withheld, positions 4469-4592]
C
[91 nt withheld, positions 4594-4684]
A
[49 nt withheld, positions 4686-4734]
CCTTTGACGTTGGAGTCCACGTTCTTT
[37 nt withheld, positions 4762-4798]
ACCCTATCTCGGTCTATTCTTTTGATTTATAAGGGATTTTGCCGATTTCGGCCTATTGGTTAAAAAATGA
GCTGATTTAACAAAAATTTAACGCGAATTTTAACAAAATATTAACGCTTACAATTTAGGTGGCACTTTTC
GGGGAAATGTGCGCGGAACCCCTATTTGTTTATTTTTCTAAATACATTCAAATATGTATCCGCTCATGAG
ACAATAACCCTGATAAATGCTTCAATAATATTGAAAAAGGAAGAGTATGAGTATTCAACATTTCCGTGTC
GCCCTTATTCCCTTTTTTGCGGCATTTTGCCTTCCTGTTTTTGCTCACCCAGAAACGCTGGTGAAAGTAA
AAGATGCTGAAGATCAGTTGGGTGCACGAGTGGGTTACATCGAACTGGATCTCAACAGCGGTAAGATCCT
TGAGAGTTTTCGCCCCGAAGAACGTTTTCCAATGATGAGCACTTTTAAAGTTCTGCTATGTGGCGCGGTA
TTATCCCGTATTGACGCCGGGCAAGAGCAACTCGGTCGCCGCATACACTATTCTCAGAATGACTTGGTTG
AGTACTCACCAGTCACAGAAAAGCATCTTACGGATGGCATGACAGTAAGAGAATTATGCAGTGCTGCCAT
AACCATGAGTGATAACACTGCGGCCAACTTACTTCTGACAACGATCGGAGGACCGAAGGAGCTAACCGCT
TTTTTGCACAACATGGGGGATCATGTAACTCGCCTTGATCGTTGGGAACCGGAGCTGAATGAAGCCATAC
CAAACGACGAGCGTGACACCACGATGCCTGTAGCAATGGCAACAACGTTGCGCAAACTATTAACTGGCGA
ACTACTTACTCTAGCTTCCCGGCAACAATTAATAGACTGGATGGAGGCGGATAAAGTTGCAGGACCACTT
CTGCGCTCGGCCCTTCCGGCTGGCTGGTTTATTGCTGATAAATCTGGAGCCGGTGAGCGTGGGTCTCGCG
GTATCATTGCAGCACTGGGGCCAGATGGTAAGCCCTCCCGTATCGTAGTTATCTACACGACGGGGAGTCA
GGCAACTATGGATGAACGAAATAGACAGATCGCTGAGATAGGTGCCTCACTGATTAAGCATTGGTAACTG
TCAGACCAAGTTTACTCATATATACTTTAGATTGATTTAAAACTTCATTTTTAATTTAAAAGGATCTAGG
TGAAGATCCTTTTTGATAATCTCATGACCAAAATCCCTTAACGTGAGTTTTCGTTCCACTGAGCGTCAGA
CCCCGTAGAAAAGATCAAAGGATCTTCTTGAGATCCTTTTTTTCTGCGCGTAATCTGCTGCTTGCAAACA
AAAAAACCACCGCTACCAGCGGTGGTTTGTTTGCCGGATCAAGAGCTACCAACTCTTTTTCCGAAGGTAA
CTGGCTTCAGCAGAGCGCAGATACCAAATACTGTTCTTCTAGTGTAGCCGTAGTTAGGCCACCACTTCAA
GAACTCTGTAGCACCGCCTACATACCTCGCTCTGCTAATCCTGTTACCAGTGGCTGCTGCCAGTGGCGAT
AAGTCGTGTCTTACCGGGTTGGACTCAAGACGATAGTTACCGGATAAGGCGCAGCGGTCGGGCTGAACGG
GGGGTTCGTGCACACAGCCCAGCTTGGAGCGAACGACCTACACCGAACTGAGATACCTACAGCGTGAGCT
ATGAGAAAGCGCCACGCTTCCCGAAGGGAGAAAGGCGGACAGGTATCCGGTAAGCGGCAGGGTCGGAACA
GGAGAGCGCACGAGGGAGCTTCCAGGGGGAAACGCCTGGTATCTTTATAGTCCTGTCGGGTTTCGCCACC
TCTGACTTGAGCGTCGATTTTTGTGATGCTCGTCAGGGGGGCGGAGCCTATGGAAAAACGCCAGCAACGC
GGCCTTTTTACGGTTCCTGGCCTTTTGCTGGCCTTTTGCTCACATGTTCTTTCCTGCGTTATCCCCTGAT
TCTGTGGATAACCGTATTACCGCCTTTGAGTGAGCTGATACCGCTCGCCGCAGCCGAACGACCGAGCGCA
GCGAGTCAGTGAGCGAGGAAGCGGAAGAGCGCCCAATACGCAAACCGCCTCTCCCCGCGCGTTGGCCGAT
TCATTAATGCAGCTGGCACGACAGGTTTCCCGACTGGAAAGCGGGCAGTGAGCGCAACGCAATTAATGTG
AGTTAGCTCACTCATTAGGCACCCCAGGCTTTACACTTTATGCTTCCGGCTCGTATGTTGTGTGGAA
